>Addgene plasmid #54683 | mTagRFP-N1 | depositor partial sequence | sequence record 85080 | insert sequence
GGGACTTTCCAAAATGTCGTAACAACTCCGCCCCATTGACGCAAATGGGCGGTAGGCGTGTACGGTGGGA
GGTCTATATAAGCAGAGCTGGTTTAGTGAACCGTCAGATCCGCTAGCGCTACCGGACTCAGATCTCGAGC
TCAAGCTTCGAATTCTGCAGTCGACGGTACCGCGGGCCCGGGATCCACCGGTCGCCACCATGGTGTCTAA
GGGCGAAGAGCTGATTAAGGAGAACATGCACATGAAGCTGTACATGGAGGGCACCGTGAACAACCACCAC
TTCAAGTGCACATCCGAGGGCGAAGGCAAGCCCTACGAGGGCACCCAGACCATGAGAATCAAGGTGGTCG
AGGGCGGCCCTCTCCCCTTCGCCTTCGACATCCTGGCTACCAGCTTCATGTACGGCAGCAGAACCTTCAT
CAACCACACCCAGGGCATCCCCGACTTCTTTAAGCAGTCCTTCCCTGAGGGCTTCACATGGGAGAGAGTC
ACCACATACGAAGACGGGGGCGTGCTGACCGCTACCCAGGACACCAGCCTCCAGGACGGCTGCCTCATCT
ACAACGTCAAGATCAGAGGGGTGAACTTCCCATCCAACGGCCCTGTGATGCAGAAGAAAACACTCGGCTG
GGAGGCCAACACCGAGATGCTGTACCCCGCTGACGGCGGCCTGGAAGGCAGAAGCGACATGGCCCTGAAG
CTCGTGGGCGGGGGCCACCTGATCTGCAACTTCAAGACCACATACAGATCCAAGAAACCCGCTAAGAACC
TCAAGATGCCCGGCGTCTACTATGTGGACCACAGACTGGAAAGAATCAAGGAGGCCGACAAAGAGACCTA
CGTCGAGCAGCACGAGGTGGCTGTGGCCAGATACTGCGACCTCCCTAGCAAACTGGGGCACAAACTTAAT
TGAGCGGCCGCGACTCTAGATCATAATCAGCCATACCACATTTGTAGAGGTTTTACTTGCTTTAAAAAAC
CTCCCACACCTCCCCCTGAACCTGAAACATAAAATGAATGCA
