>Addgene plasmid #54683 | mTagRFP-N1 | addgene partial sequence | sequence record 93209 | CMV-F 5'-CGCAAATGGGCGGTAGGCGTG-3'
GTGAACCGTCAGATCCGCTAGCGCTACCGGACTCAGATCTCGAGCTCAAGCTTCGAATTCTGCAGTCGAC
GGTACCGCGGGCCCGGGATCCACCGGTCGCCACCATGGTGTCTAAGGGCGAAGAGCTGATTAAGGAGAAC
ATGCACATGAAGCTGTACATGGAGGGCACCGTGAACAACCACCACTTCAAGTGCACATCCGAGGGCGAAG
GCAAGCCCTACGAGGGCACCCAGACCATGAGAATCAAGGTGGTCGAGGGCGGCCCTCTCCCCTTCGCCTT
CGACATCCTGGCTACCAGCTTCATGTACGGCAGCAGAACCTTCATCAACCACACCCAGGGCATCCCCGAC
TTCTTTAAGCAGTCCTTCCCTGAGGGCTTCACATGGGAGAGAGTCACCACATACGAAGACGGGGGCGTGC
TGACCGCTACCCAGGACACCAGCCTCCAGGACGGCTGCCTCATCTACAACGTCAAGATCAGAGGGGTGAA
CTTCCCATCCAACGGCCCTGTGATGCAGAAGAAAACACTCGGCTGGGAGGCCAACACCGAGATGCTGTAC
CCCGCTGACGGCGGCCTGGAAGGCAGAAGCGACATGGCCCTGAAGCTCGTGGGCGGGGGCCACCTGATCT
GCAACTTCAAGACCACATACAGATCCAAGAAACCCGCTAAGAACCTCAAGATGCCCGGCGTCTACTATGT
GGACCACAGACTGGAAAGAATCAAGGAGGCCGACAAAGAGACCTACGTCGAGCAGCACGAGGTGGCTGTG
GCCAGATACTGCGACCTCCCTAGCAAACTGGGGCACAAACTTAATTGAGCGGCCGCGACTCTAGATCATA
ATCAGCCATACCACATTTGTAGAGGTT
