[The description below was written by a language model from this plasmid's Addgene catalogue record.]
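Description:
mTagRFP-N1 is an empty mammalian expression backbone of about 4.75 kb, designed for building fusions to the monomeric red fluorescent protein mTagRFP. It carries no insert. The "N1" designation and the recorded tag position (C-terminal on the backbone) indicate that a gene of interest is cloned upstream of, and in frame with, the fluorescent protein coding sequence, so the resulting protein has mTagRFP attached to its C-terminus. The partner gene therefore needs to lack a stop codon and keep the reading frame across the cloning junction. The record lists excitation and emission maxima of 555 nm and 584 nm, which place the reporter in the orange-red range. The associated publication describes it as a bright monomeric red protein with an extended fluorescence lifetime, a property relevant to lifetime-based imaging as well as conventional fluorescence microscopy.

The plasmid is propagated in E. coli as a high-copy vector under kanamycin selection, and transfected mammalian cells can be selected with G418 through the neomycin resistance marker, which allows stable lines to be derived. No feature table is supplied, and the record does not state the promoter driving the fusion, the polyadenylation signal, the origin of replication or the composition of the cloning site, so these cannot be confirmed here. Typical uses supported by the record are tagging proteins to follow their subcellular localization in live or fixed mammalian cells. Without an insert, the vector can also serve as a source of unfused mTagRFP as a control or transfection marker.
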