Addgene plasmid #54683: mTagRFP-N1
Purpose: (Empty Backbone) Localization: N1 Cloning Vector, Excitation: 555, Emission: 584
Depositing lab: Dmitriy Chudakov & Michael Davidson & Dorus Gadella. Publication: Bright monomeric red fluorescent protein with an extended fluorescence lifetime. Merzlyak EM, Goedhart J, Shcherbo D, Bulina ME, Shcheglov AS, Fradkov AF, Gaintzeva A, Lukyanov KA, Lukyanov S, Gadella TW, Chudakov DM. Nat Methods. 2007 Jul;4(7):555-7. Epub 2007 Jun 17. 10.1038/nmeth1062 PubMed 17572680.
Backbone
  Vector backbone: mTagRFP-N1
  Backbone size (bp): 4750
  Vector type: Mammalian Expression
  Selectable markers: Neomycin (select with G418)
  Tag / fusion protein: mTagRFP (C terminal on backbone)
Growth in bacteria
  Bacterial resistance: Kanamycin, 50 μg/mL
  Growth temperature: 37°C
  Growth strain: DH5alpha
  Copy number: High Copy
Gene/Insert
  Gene/Insert name: None
  Tag / fusion protein: mTagRFP (C terminal on backbone)
Resource information
  A portion of this plasmid was derived from a plasmid made by: D.M. Chudakov and T.W.J. Gadella; PMID 17572680
Terms and licenses: Academic/Nonprofit Terms; Industry Terms
Depositor comments: . Excitation = 555; Emission = 584
How to cite: mTagRFP-N1 was a gift from Dmitriy Chudakov & Michael Davidson & Dorus Gadella (Addgene plasmid # 54683)
